Addgene plasmid #114034: pFastBac-LacI-LAP
Purpose: Production of baculovirus with LacI-LAP
Depositing lab: Geert Kops. Depositing organization: University Medical Centre Utrecht. Publication: CELL DIVISION CYCLE. Competition between MPS1 and microtubules at kinetochores regulates spindle checkpoint signaling. Hiruma Y, Sacristan C, Pachis ST, Adamopoulos A, Kuijt T, Ubbink M, von Castelmur E, Perrakis A, Kops GJ. Science. 2015 Jun 12;348(6240):1264-7. doi: 10.1126/science.aaa4055. Epub 2015 Jun 11. PubMed 26068855.
Backbone
  Vector backbone: pFastBac
  Vector type: Insect Expression
Growth in bacteria
  Bacterial resistance: Gentamicin, 10 μg/mL
  Growth temperature: 37°C
  Growth strain: DH5alpha
  Copy number: High Copy
Gene/Insert
  Gene/Insert name: LacI-LAP
  Species: H. sapiens (human)
  Mutation: none
  Promoter: CMV
  Cloning method: Restriction Enzyme; 5′ cloning site Unknown (unknown if destroyed); 3′ cloning site Unknown (unknown if destroyed)
Terms and licenses: Academic/Nonprofit Terms; Industry Terms: Not Available to Industry
How to cite: pFastBac-LacI-LAP was a gift from Geert Kops (Addgene plasmid # 114034 ; http://n2t.net/addgene:114034 ; RRID:Addgene_114034)
