[The description below was written by a language model from this plasmid's Addgene catalogue record and pLannotate feature annotations shown in this document.]
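Description:
pFastBac-LacI-LAP is a 5.3 kb baculovirus donor (transfer) plasmid built on a pFastBac-type backbone and catalogued as an insect expression vector for producing baculovirus that carries LacI-LAP. It replicates in E. coli from a high-copy ColE1/pUC origin and is selected with gentamicin, through the aacC1 acetyltransferase gene driven by the class 1 integron Pc promoter. No ampicillin marker or f1 origin is annotated. The gentamicin cassette and the expression cassette lie between the Tn7R and Tn7L ends, forming a mini-Tn7 element. In Bac-to-Bac-style systems, this element is transposed into a bacmid in a suitable E. coli host to generate recombinant baculovirus DNA. A single loxP site sits between the resistance cassette and the promoter; the record does not explain its role.

The payload is a fusion of the E. coli lac repressor (lacI) to a LAP tag, annotated here as EGFP followed by a short fragment matching a TEV protease cleavage region and an S-tag. This arrangement allows both fluorescence localization and tandem affinity purification. The cassette ends with an SV40 poly(A) signal, and small fragments annotated as large T antigen and SET1 are probably incidental matches in flanking vector sequence. Expression is driven by the CMV immediate-early enhancer/promoter rather than a polyhedrin promoter, and no insect promoter is annotated. This suggests baculovirus-mediated delivery into mammalian cells (BacMam-style), although the record does not say so. The catalogue lists the insert species as human, but lacI is bacterial and EGFP derives from jellyfish. LacI fusions are generally used to bind lac operator arrays, and this construct may serve as a tag-only control, but the record does not state either use. The depositor sequence and the repository sequence carry identical features and differ only in their start coordinates.
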