Features (pLannotate 1.2.2; 17 found; start..end, strand, type, name):
    190..778     +  rep_origin     ori: high-copy-number ColE1/pMB1/pBR322/pUC origin of replication
    913..1136    -  mobile_element Tn7R: mini-Tn7 element (right end of the Tn7 transposon) Tn7
   1203..1736    -  CDS            GmR: gentamycin acetyltransferase; aacC1; confers resistance to gentamycin
   1925..1953    -  promoter       Pc promoter: intI1 (promoter lies within the coding sequence); class 1 integron promoter
   2024..2057    +  protein_bind   loxP: Cre-mediated recombination occurs in the 8-bp core sequence (GCATACAT). Cre recombinase
   2181..2484    +  enhancer       CMV enhancer: human cytomegalovirus immediate early enhancer
   2485..2688    +  promoter       CMV promoter: human cytomegalovirus (CMV) immediate early promoter
   2720..3784    +  CDS            lacI: lac repressor; lacI; The lac repressor binds to the lac operator to inhibit transcription in E. coli. This inhibition can be relieved by adding lactose or isopropyl-β-D-thiogalactopyranoside (IPTG).
   3845..4561    +  CDS            EGFP: EGFP is a basic (constitutively fluorescent) green fluorescent protein published in 1996, derived from Aequorea victoria. It is reported to be a rapidly-maturing weak dimer with moderate acid sensitivity.
   4588..4606    +  misc_feature   MCS (fragment): pBluescript multiple cloning site
   4607..4626    +  CDS            capTEV™ (fragment): composite tag for in vivo biotinylation, TEV protease cleavage, and 6xHis tagging
   4640..4684    +  CDS            S-Tag: affinity and epitope tag derived from pancreatic ribonuclease A
   4703..4755    +  misc_feature   MCS: multiple cloning site
   4772..4856    +  CDS            large T antigen (fragment): large T antigen from SV40 (simian virus 40)
   4879..5013    +  polyA_signal   SV40 poly(A) signal: SV40 polyadenylation signal
   5042..5091    +  CDS            SET1 (fragment): solubility-enhancement tag derived from T7 phage gene 10B
   5134..5299    -  mobile_element Tn7L: mini-Tn7 element (left end of the Tn7 transposon) Tn7
>Addgene plasmid #114034 | pFastBac-LacI-LAP | depositor full sequence | sequence record 215376 | pFastBac-LacI-LAP sequence 5299 bps
ACCGGTTGACTTGGGTCAACTGTCAGACCAAGTTTACTCATATATACTTTAGATTGATTTAAAACTTCAT
TTTTAATTTAAAAGGATCTAGGTGAAGATCCTTTTTGATAATCTCATGACCAAAATCCCTTAACGTGAGT
TTTCGTTCCACTGAGCGTCAGACCCCGTAGAAAAGATCAAAGGATCTTCTTGAGATCCTTTTTTTCTGCG
CGTAATCTGCTGCTTGCAAACAAAAAAACCACCGCTACCAGCGGTGGTTTGTTTGCCGGATCAAGAGCTA
CCAACTCTTTTTCCGAAGGTAACTGGCTTCAGCAGAGCGCAGATACCAAATACTGTTCTTCTAGTGTAGC
CGTAGTTAGGCCACCACTTCAAGAACTCTGTAGCACCGCCTACATACCTCGCTCTGCTAATCCTGTTACC
AGTGGCTGCTGCCAGTGGCGATAAGTCGTGTCTTACCGGGTTGGACTCAAGACGATAGTTACCGGATAAG
GCGCAGCGGTCGGGCTGAACGGGGGGTTCGTGCACACAGCCCAGCTTGGAGCGAACGACCTACACCGAAC
TGAGATACCTACAGCGTGAGCTATGAGAAAGCGCCACGCTTCCCGAAGGGAGAAAGGCGGACAGGTATCC
GGTAAGCGGCAGGGTCGGAACAGGAGAGCGCACGAGGGAGCTTCCAGGGGGAAACGCCTGGTATCTTTAT
AGTCCTGTCGGGTTTCGCCACCTCTGACTTGAGCGTCGATTTTTGTGATGCTCGTCAGGGGGGCGGAGCC
TATGGAAAAACGCCAGCAACGCGGCCTTTTTACGGTTCCTGGCCTTTTGCTGGCCTTTTGCTCACATGTT
CTTTCCTGCGTTATCCCCTGATTGACTTGGGTCGCTCTTCCTGTGGATGCGCAGATGCCCTGCGTAAGCG
GGTGTGGGCGGACAATAAAGTCTTAAACTGAACAAAATAGATCTAAACTATGACAATAAAGTCTTAAACT
AGACAGAATAGTTGTAAACTGAAATCAGTCCAGTTATGCTGTGAAAAAGCATACTGGACTTTTGTTATGG
CTAAAGCAAACTCTTCATTTTCTGAAGTGCAAATTGCCCGTCGTATTAAAGAGGGGCGTGGCCAAGGGCA
TGTAAAGACTATATTCGCGGCGTTGTGACAATTTACCGAACAACTCCGCGGCCGGGAAGCCGATCTCGGC
TTGAACGAATTGTTAGGTGGCGGTACTTGGGTCGATATCAAAGTGCATCACTTCTTCCCGTATGCCCAAC
TTTGTATAGAGAGCCACTGCGGGATCGTCACCGTAATCTGCTTGCACGTAGATCACATAAGCACCAAGCG
CGTTGGCCTCATGCTTGAGGAGATTGATGAGCGCGGTGGCAATGCCCTGCCTCCGGTGCTCGCCGGAGAC
TGCGAGATCATAGATATAGATCTCACTACGCGGCTGCTCAAACTTGGGCAGAACGTAAGCCGCGAGAGCG
CCAACAACCGCTTCTTGGTCGAAGGCAGCAAGCGCGATGAATGTCTTACTACGGAGCAAGTTCCCGAGGT
AATCGGAGTCCGGCTGATGTTGGGAGTAGGTGGCTACGTCTCCGAACTCACGACCGAAAAGATCAAGAGC
AGCCCGCATGGATTTGACTTGGTCAGGGCCGAGCCTACATGTGCGAATGATGCCCATACTTGAGCCACCT
AACTTTGTTTTAGGGCGACTGCCCTGCTGCGTAACATCGTTGCTGCTGCGTAACATCGTTGCTGCTCCAT
AACATCAAACATCGACCCACGGCGTAACGCGCTTGCTGCTTGGATGCCCGAGGCATAGACTGTACAAAAA
AACAGTCATAACAAGCCATGAAAACCGCCACTGCGCCGTTACCACCGCTGCGTTCGGTCAAGGTTCTGGA
CCAGTTGCGTGAGCGCATACGCTACTTGCATTACAGTTTACGAACCGAACAGGCTTATGTCAACTGGGTT
CGTGCCTTCATCCGTTTCCACGGTGTGCGTCACCCGGCAACCTTGGGCAGCAGCGAAGTCGCCATAACTT
CGTATAGCATACATTATACGAAGTTATCTGTAACTATAACGGTCCTAAGGTAGCGAGTTTAAACACTAGT
ATCGATTCGCGACCTACTCCGGAATATTAATAGTAATCAATTACGGGGTCATTAGTTCATAGCCCATATA
TGGAGTTCCGCGTTACATAACTTACGGTAAATGGCCCGCCTGGCTGACCGCCCAACGACCCCCGCCCATT
GACGTCAATAATGACGTATGTTCCCATAGTAACGCCAATAGGGACTTTCCATTGACGTCAATGGGTGGAG
TATTTACGGTAAACTGCCCACTTGGCAGTACATCAAGTGTATCATATGCCAAGTACGCCCCCTATTGACG
TCAATGACGGTAAATGGCCCGCCTGGCATTATGCCCAGTACATGACCTTATGGGACTTTCCTACTTGGCA
GTACATCTACGTATTAGTCATCGCTATTACCATGGTGATGCGGTTTTGGCAGTACATCAATGGGCGTGGA
TAGCGGTTTGACTCACGGGGATTTCCAAGTCTCCACCCCATTGACGTCAATGGGAGTTTGTTTTGGCACC
AAAATCAACGGGACTTTCCAAAATGTCGTAACAACTCCGCCCCATTGACGCAAATGGGCGGTAGGCGTGT
ACGGTGGGAGGTCTATATAAGCAGAGCTGGTTTAGTGAACCGTCAGATCCGCTAGCATGGTGAAACCAGT
AACGTTATACGATGTCGCAGAGTATGCCGGTGTCTCTTATCAGACCGTTTCCCGCGTGGTGAACCAGGCC
AGCCACGTTTCTGCGAAAACGCGGGAAAAAGTGGAAGCGGCGATGGCGGAGCTGAATTACATTCCCAACC
GCGTGGCACAACAACTGGCGGGCAAACAGTCGTTGCTGATTGGCGTTGCCACCTCCAGTCTGGCCCTGCA
CGCGCCGTCGCAAATTGTCGCGGCGATTAAATCTCGCGCCGATCAACTGGGTGCCAGCGTGGTGGTGTCG
ATGGTAGAACGAAGCGGCGTCGAAGCCTGTAAAGCGGCGGTGCACAATCTTCTCGCGCAACGCGTCAGTG
GGCTGATCATTAACTATCCGCTGGATGACCAGGATGCCATTGCTGTGGAAGCTGCCTGCACTAATGTTCC
GGCGTTATTTCTTGATGTCTCTGACCAGACACCCATCAACAGTATTATTTTCTCCCATGAAGACGGTACG
CGACTGGGCGTGGAGCATCTGGTCGCATTGGGTCACCAGCAAATCGCGCTGTTAGCGGGCCCATTAAGTT
CTGTCTCGGCGCGTCTGCGTCTGGCTGGCTGGCATAAATATCTCACTCGCAATCAAATTCAGCCGATAGC
GGAACGGGAAGGCGACTGGAGTGCCATGTCCGGTTTTCAACAAACCATGCAAATGCTGAATGAGGGCATC
GTTCCCACTGCGATGCTGGTTGCCAACGATCAGATGGCGCTGGGCGCAATGCGCGCCATTACCGAGTCCG
GGCTGCGCGTTGGTGCGGATATCTCGGTAGTGGGATACGACGATACCGAAGACAGCTCATGTTATATCCC
GCCGTCAACCACCATCAAACAGGATTTTCGCCTGCTGGGGCAAACCAGCGTGGACCGCTTGCTGCAACTC
TCTCAGGGCCAGGCGGTGAAGGGCAATCAGCTGTTGCCCGTCTCACTGGTGAAAAGAAAAACCACCCTGG
CGCCCAATACGCAAACCGCCTCTCCCCGCGCGTTGGCCGATTCATTAATGCAGCTGGCACGACAGGTTTC
CCGAAGCAGCCTGAGGCCTCCTAAGAAGAAGAGGAAGGTTGGGCTAGCGCTACCGGTCGCCACCATGGTG
AGCAAGGGCGAGGAGCTGTTCACCGGGGTGGTGCCCATCCTGGTCGAGCTGGACGGCGACGTAAACGGCC
ACAAGTTCAGCGTGTCCGGCGAGGGCGAGGGCGATGCCACCTACGGCAAGCTGACCCTGAAGTTCATCTG
CACCACCGGCAAGCTGCCCGTGCCCTGGCCCACCCTCGTGACCACCCTGACCTACGGCGTGCAGTGCTTC
AGCCGCTACCCCGACCACATGAAGCAGCACGACTTCTTCAAGTCCGCCATGCCCGAAGGCTACGTCCAGG
AGCGCACCATCTTCTTCAAGGACGACGGCAACTACAAGACCCGCGCCGAGGTGAAGTTCGAGGGCGACAC
CCTGGTGAACCGCATCGAGCTGAAGGGCATCGACTTCAAGGAGGACGGCAACATCCTGGGGCACAAGCTG
GAGTACAACTACAACAGCCACAACGTCTATATCATGGCCGACAAGCAGAAGAACGGCATCAAGGTGAACT
TCAAGATCCGCCACAACATCGAGGACGGCAGCGTGCAGCTCGCCGACCACTACCAGCAGAACACCCCCAT
CGGCGACGGCCCCGTGCTGCTGCCCGACAACCACTACCTGAGCACCCAGTCCGCCCTGAGCAAAGACCCC
AACGAGAAGCGCGATCACATGGTCCTGCTGGAGTTCGTGACCGCCGCCGGGATCACTCTCGGCATGGACG
AGCTGTACAAGTCCGGAGGGGATCGGTGGAGCTCCACCGGTGGCGGCCGCTCTAGAGAGAATCTTTATTT
TCAGGGCGCCGCCAAATTCAAAGAAACCGCTGCTGCTAAATTCGAACGCCAGCACATGGACAGCGGAGGT
GGAGGTACTAGTCTCGAGCTCAAGCTTCGAATTCTGCAGTCGACGGTACCGCGGGCCCGGGATCCACCGG
ATCTAGATAACTGATCATAATCAGCCATACCACATTTGTAGAGGTTTTACTTGCTTTAAAAAACCTCCCA
CACCTCCCCCTGAACCTGAAACATAAAATGAATGCAATTGTTGTTGTTAACTTGTTTATTGCAGCTTATA
ATGGTTACAAATAAAGCAATAGCATCACAAATTTCACAAATAAAGCATTTTTTTCACTGCATTCTAGTTG
TGGTTTGTCCAAACTCATCAATGTATCTTATCATGTCTGGATCTGATCACTGCTTGAGCCTAGAAGATCC
GGCTGCTAACAAAGCCCGAAAGGAAGCTGAGTTGGCTGCTGCCACCGCTGAGCAATAACTATCATAACCC
CTAGGGTATACCCATCTAATTGGAACCAGATAAGTGAAATCTAGTTCCAAACTATTTTGTCATTTTTAAT
TTTCGTATTAGCTTACGACGCTACACCCAGTTCCCATCTATTTTGTCACTCTTCCCTAAATAATCCTTAA
AAACTCCATTTCCACCCCTCCCAGTTCCCAACTATTTTGTCCGCCCACA
