Features (pLannotate 1.2.2; 17 found; start..end, strand, type, name):
     69..372     +  enhancer       CMV enhancer: human cytomegalovirus immediate early enhancer
    373..576     +  promoter       CMV promoter: human cytomegalovirus (CMV) immediate early promoter
    608..1672    +  CDS            lacI: lac repressor; lacI; The lac repressor binds to the lac operator to inhibit transcription in E. coli. This inhibition can be relieved by adding lactose or isopropyl-β-D-thiogalactopyranoside (IPTG).
   1733..2449    +  CDS            EGFP: EGFP is a basic (constitutively fluorescent) green fluorescent protein published in 1996, derived from Aequorea victoria. It is reported to be a rapidly-maturing weak dimer with moderate acid sensitivity.
   2476..2494    +  misc_feature   MCS (fragment): pBluescript multiple cloning site
   2495..2514    +  CDS            capTEV™ (fragment): composite tag for in vivo biotinylation, TEV protease cleavage, and 6xHis tagging
   2528..2572    +  CDS            S-Tag: affinity and epitope tag derived from pancreatic ribonuclease A
   2591..2643    +  misc_feature   MCS: multiple cloning site
   2660..2744    +  CDS            large T antigen (fragment): large T antigen from SV40 (simian virus 40)
   2767..2901    +  polyA_signal   SV40 poly(A) signal: SV40 polyadenylation signal
   2930..2979    +  CDS            SET1 (fragment): solubility-enhancement tag derived from T7 phage gene 10B
   3022..3187    -  mobile_element Tn7L: mini-Tn7 element (left end of the Tn7 transposon) Tn7
   3377..3965    +  rep_origin     ori: high-copy-number ColE1/pMB1/pBR322/pUC origin of replication
   4100..4323    -  mobile_element Tn7R: mini-Tn7 element (right end of the Tn7 transposon) Tn7
   4390..4923    -  CDS            GmR: gentamycin acetyltransferase; aacC1; confers resistance to gentamycin
   5112..5140    -  promoter       Pc promoter: intI1 (promoter lies within the coding sequence); class 1 integron promoter
   5211..5244    +  protein_bind   loxP: Cre-mediated recombination occurs in the 8-bp core sequence (GCATACAT). Cre recombinase
>Addgene plasmid #114034 | pFastBac-LacI-LAP | addgene full sequence | sequence record 220015 | Addgene NGS Result
CCTACTCCGGAATATTAATAGTAATCAATTACGGGGTCATTAGTTCATAGCCCATATATGGAGTTCCGCG
TTACATAACTTACGGTAAATGGCCCGCCTGGCTGACCGCCCAACGACCCCCGCCCATTGACGTCAATAAT
GACGTATGTTCCCATAGTAACGCCAATAGGGACTTTCCATTGACGTCAATGGGTGGAGTATTTACGGTAA
ACTGCCCACTTGGCAGTACATCAAGTGTATCATATGCCAAGTACGCCCCCTATTGACGTCAATGACGGTA
AATGGCCCGCCTGGCATTATGCCCAGTACATGACCTTATGGGACTTTCCTACTTGGCAGTACATCTACGT
ATTAGTCATCGCTATTACCATGGTGATGCGGTTTTGGCAGTACATCAATGGGCGTGGATAGCGGTTTGAC
TCACGGGGATTTCCAAGTCTCCACCCCATTGACGTCAATGGGAGTTTGTTTTGGCACCAAAATCAACGGG
ACTTTCCAAAATGTCGTAACAACTCCGCCCCATTGACGCAAATGGGCGGTAGGCGTGTACGGTGGGAGGT
CTATATAAGCAGAGCTGGTTTAGTGAACCGTCAGATCCGCTAGCATGGTGAAACCAGTAACGTTATACGA
TGTCGCAGAGTATGCCGGTGTCTCTTATCAGACCGTTTCCCGCGTGGTGAACCAGGCCAGCCACGTTTCT
GCGAAAACGCGGGAAAAAGTGGAAGCGGCGATGGCGGAGCTGAATTACATTCCCAACCGCGTGGCACAAC
AACTGGCGGGCAAACAGTCGTTGCTGATTGGCGTTGCCACCTCCAGTCTGGCCCTGCACGCGCCGTCGCA
AATTGTCGCGGCGATTAAATCTCGCGCCGATCAACTGGGTGCCAGCGTGGTGGTGTCGATGGTAGAACGA
AGCGGCGTCGAAGCCTGTAAAGCGGCGGTGCACAATCTTCTCGCGCAACGCGTCAGTGGGCTGATCATTA
ACTATCCGCTGGATGACCAGGATGCCATTGCTGTGGAAGCTGCCTGCACTAATGTTCCGGCGTTATTTCT
TGATGTCTCTGACCAGACACCCATCAACAGTATTATTTTCTCCCATGAAGACGGTACGCGACTGGGCGTG
GAGCATCTGGTCGCATTGGGTCACCAGCAAATCGCGCTGTTAGCGGGCCCATTAAGTTCTGTCTCGGCGC
GTCTGCGTCTGGCTGGCTGGCATAAATATCTCACTCGCAATCAAATTCAGCCGATAGCGGAACGGGAAGG
CGACTGGAGTGCCATGTCCGGTTTTCAACAAACCATGCAAATGCTGAATGAGGGCATCGTTCCCACTGCG
ATGCTGGTTGCCAACGATCAGATGGCGCTGGGCGCAATGCGCGCCATTACCGAGTCCGGGCTGCGCGTTG
GTGCGGATATCTCGGTAGTGGGATACGACGATACCGAAGACAGCTCATGTTATATCCCGCCGTTAACCAC
CATCAAACAGGATTTTCGCCTGCTGGGGCAAACCAGCGTGGACCGCTTGCTGCAACTCTCTCAGGGCCAG
GCGGTGAAGGGCAATCAGCTGTTGCCCGTCTCACTGGTGAAAAGAAAAACCACCCTGGCGCCCAATACGC
AAACCGCCTCTCCCCGCGCGTTGGCCGATTCATTAATGCAGCTGGCACGACAGGTTTCCCGAAGCAGCCT
GAGGCCTCCTAAGAAGAAGAGGAAGGTTGGGCTAGCGCTACCGGTCGCCACCATGGTGAGCAAGGGCGAG
GAGCTGTTCACCGGGGTGGTGCCCATCCTGGTCGAGCTGGACGGCGACGTAAACGGCCACAAGTTCAGCG
TGTCCGGCGAGGGCGAGGGCGATGCCACCTACGGCAAGCTGACCCTGAAGTTCATCTGCACCACCGGCAA
GCTGCCCGTGCCCTGGCCCACCCTCGTGACCACCCTGACCTACGGCGTGCAGTGCTTCAGCCGCTACCCC
GACCACATGAAGCAGCACGACTTCTTCAAGTCCGCCATGCCCGAAGGCTACGTCCAGGAGCGCACCATCT
TCTTCAAGGACGACGGCAACTACAAGACCCGCGCCGAGGTGAAGTTCGAGGGCGACACCCTGGTGAACCG
CATCGAGCTGAAGGGCATCGACTTCAAGGAGGACGGCAACATCCTGGGGCACAAGCTGGAGTACAACTAC
AACAGCCACAACGTCTATATCATGGCCGACAAGCAGAAGAACGGCATCAAGGTGAACTTCAAGATCCGCC
ACAACATCGAGGACGGCAGCGTGCAGCTCGCCGACCACTACCAGCAGAACACCCCCATCGGCGACGGCCC
CGTGCTGCTGCCCGACAACCACTACCTGAGCACCCAGTCCGCCCTGAGCAAAGACCCCAACGAGAAGCGC
GATCACATGGTCCTGCTGGAGTTCGTGACCGCCGCCGGGATCACTCTCGGCATGGACGAGCTGTACAAGT
CCGGAGGGGATCGGTGGAGCTCCACCGGTGGCGGCCGCTCTAGAGAGAATCTTTATTTTCAGGGCGCCGC
CAAATTCAAAGAAACCGCTGCTGCTAAATTCGAACGCCAGCACATGGACAGCGGAGGTGGAGGTACTAGT
CTCGAGCTCAAGCTTCGAATTCTGCAGTCGACGGTACCGCGGGCCCGGGATCCACCGGATCTAGATAACT
GATCATAATCAGCCATACCACATTTGTAGAGGTTTTACTTGCTTTAAAAAACCTCCCACACCTCCCCCTG
AACCTGAAACATAAAATGAATGCAATTGTTGTTGTTAACTTGTTTATTGCAGCTTATAATGGTTACAAAT
AAAGCAATAGCATCACAAATTTCACAAATAAAGCATTTTTTTCACTGCATTCTAGTTGTGGTTTGTCCAA
ACTCATCAATGTATCTTATCATGTCTGGATCTGATCACTGCTTGAGCCTAGAAGATCCGGCTGCTAACAA
AGCCCGAAAGGAAGCTGAGTTGGCTGCTGCCACCGCTGAGCAATAACTATCATAACCCCTAGGGTATACC
CATCTAATTGGAACCAGATAAGTGAAATCTAGTTCCAAACTATTTTGTCATTTTTAATTTTCGTATTAGC
TTACGACGCTACACCCAGTTCCCATCTATTTTGTCACTCTTCCCTAAATAATCCTTAAAAACTCCATTTC
CACCCCTCCCAGTTCCCAACTATTTTGTCCGCCCACAACCGGTTGACTTGGGTCAACTGTCAGACCAAGT
TTACTCATATATACTTTAGATTGATTTAAAACTTCATTTTTAATTTAAAAGGATCTAGGTGAAGATCCTT
TTTGATAATCTCATGACCAAAATCCCTTAACGTGAGTTTTCGTTCCACTGAGCGTCAGACCCCGTAGAAA
AGATCAAAGGATCTTCTTGAGATCCTTTTTTTCTGCGCGTAATCTGCTGCTTGCAAACAAAAAAACCACC
GCTACCAGCGGTGGTTTGTTTGCCGGATCAAGAGCTACCAACTCTTTTTCCGAAGGTAACTGGCTTCAGC
AGAGCGCAGATACCAAATACTGTTCTTCTAGTGTAGCCGTAGTTAGGCCACCACTTCAAGAACTCTGTAG
CACCGCCTACATACCTCGCTCTGCTAATCCTGTTACCAGTGGCTGCTGCCAGTGGCGATAAGTCGTGTCT
TACCGGGTTGGACTCAAGACGATAGTTACCGGATAAGGCGCAGCGGTCGGGCTGAACGGGGGGTTCGTGC
ACACAGCCCAGCTTGGAGCGAACGACCTACACCGAACTGAGATACCTACAGCGTGAGCTATGAGAAAGCG
CCACGCTTCCCGAAGGGAGAAAGGCGGACAGGTATCCGGTAAGCGGCAGGGTCGGAACAGGAGAGCGCAC
GAGGGAGCTTCCAGGGGGAAACGCCTGGTATCTTTATAGTCCTGTCGGGTTTCGCCACCTCTGACTTGAG
CGTCGATTTTTGTGATGCTCGTCAGGGGGGCGGAGCCTATGGAAAAACGCCAGCAACGCGGCCTTTTTAC
GGTTCCTGGCCTTTTGCTGGCCTTTTGCTCACATGTTCTTTCCTGCGTTATCCCCTGATTGACTTGGGTC
GCTCTTCCTGTGGATGCGCAGATGCCCTGCGTAAGCGGGTGTGGGCGGACAATAAAGTCTTAAACTGAAC
AAAATAGATCTAAACTATGACAATAAAGTCTTAAACTAGACAGAATAGTTGTAAACTGAAATCAGTCCAG
TTATGCTGTGAAAAAGCATACTGGACTTTTGTTATGGCTAAAGCAAACTCTTCATTTTCTGAAGTGCAAA
TTGCCCGTCGTATTAAAGAGGGGCGTGGCCAAGGGCATGTAAAGACTATATTCGCGGCGTTGTGACAATT
TACCGAACAACTCCGCGGCCGGGAAGCCGATCTCGGCTTGAACGAATTGTTAGGTGGCGGTACTTGGGTC
GATATCAAAGTGCATCACTTCTTCCCGTATGCCCAACTTTGTATAGAGAGCCACTGCGGGATCGTCACCG
TAATCTGCTTGCACGTAGATCACATAAGCACCAAGCGCGTTGGCCTCATGCTTGAGGAGATTGATGAGCG
CGGTGGCAATGCCCTGCCTCCGGTGCTCGCCGGAGACTGCGAGATCATAGATATAGATCTCACTACGCGG
CTGCTCAAACTTGGGCAGAACGTAAGCCGCGAGAGCGCCAACAACCGCTTCTTGGTCGAAGGCAGCAAGC
GCGATGAATGTCTTACTACGGAGCAAGTTCCCGAGGTAATCGGAGTCCGGCTGATGTTGGGAGTAGGTGG
CTACGTCTCCGAACTCACGACCGAAAAGATCAAGAGCAGCCCGCATGGATTTGACTTGGTCAGGGCCGAG
CCTACATGTGCGAATGATGCCCATACTTGAGCCACCTAACTTTGTTTTAGGGCGACTGCCCTGCTGCGTA
ACATCGTTGCTGCTGCGTAACATCGTTGCTGCTCCATAACATCAAACATCGACCCACGGCGTAACGCGCT
TGCTGCTTGGATGCCCGAGGCATAGACTGTACAAAAAAACAGTCATAACAAGCCATGAAAACCGCCACTG
CGCCGTTACCACCGCTGCGTTCGGTCAAGGTTCTGGACCAGTTGCGTGAGCGCATACGCTACTTGCATTA
CAGTTTACGAACCGAACAGGCTTATGTCAACTGGGTTCGTGCCTTCATCCGTTTCCACGGTGTGCGTCAC
CCGGCAACCTTGGGCAGCAGCGAAGTCGCCATAACTTCGTATAGCATACATTATACGAAGTTATCTGTAA
CTATAACGGTCCTAAGGTAGCGAGTTTAAACACTAGTATCGATTCGCGA
